Addgene plasmid #49056: AAV-GFP/Cre
Purpose: Adeno-associated virus (AAV) encoding a green fluorescent protein/Cre recombinase (GFP/Cre) fusion protein.
Depositing lab: Fred Gage. Depositing organization: Salk Institute for Biological Studies. Publication: Adeno-associated virus effectively mediates conditional gene modification in the brain. Kaspar BK, Vissel B, Bengoechea T, Crone S, Randolph-Moore L, Muller R, Brandon EP, Schaffer D, Verma IM, Lee KF, Heinemann SF, Gage FH. Proc Natl Acad Sci U S A. 2002 Feb 19;99(4):2320-5. Epub 2002 Feb 12. 10.1073/pnas.042678699 PubMed 11842206.
Backbone
  Vector backbone: adeno-associated viral (AAVsp)
  Backbone size w/o insert (bp): 6165
  Total vector size (bp): 8002
  Vector type: Mammalian Expression, Mouse Targeting, AAV, Cre/Lox
Growth in bacteria
  Bacterial resistance: Ampicillin, 100 μg/mL
  Growth temperature: 37°C
  Growth strain: NEB Stable
  Copy number: Unknown
Gene/Insert
  Gene/Insert name: Cre (alt names: GFP-NLS-Cre; green fluorescent protein Cre recombinase (GFP/Cre) fusion protein)
  Species: M. musculus (mouse); Aequorea victoria green
  Insert size (bp): 1837
  Promoter: CMV
  Tag / fusion protein: EGFP (N terminal on insert); Myc (N terminal on insert); NLS (N terminal on insert)
  Cloning method: Restriction Enzyme; 5′ cloning site PmlI (destroyed during cloning); 3′ cloning site XhoI (destroyed during cloning)
  Sequencing primers: 5′ tagccacaccagccaccact; 3′ caacgtgctggtctgtgtg
Terms and licenses: Academic/Nonprofit Terms; Industry Terms: Not Available to Industry
Depositor comments: Encodes an N-terminal GFP, Myc-tag fused in-frame to an SV40 nuclear localization signal (NLS) and Cre recombinase (AAV-GFP/Cre). Expression is driven by a CMV promoter with a splice donor/acceptor sequence (SD/SA) and flanked by inverted terminal repeats (ITRs). High titer, purified virus prepared from this plasmid can be used for stereotaxic injection into adult ROSA26 reporter mice.
How to cite: AAV-GFP/Cre was a gift from Fred Gage (Addgene plasmid # 49056 ; http://n2t.net/addgene:49056 ; RRID:Addgene_49056)
