[The description below was written by a language model from this plasmid's Addgene catalogue record and pLannotate feature annotations shown in this document.]
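Description:
AAV-GFP/Cre is an adeno-associated virus transfer plasmid built on the AAVsp backbone, about 8 kb in total, for producing recombinant AAV that delivers a fluorescently tagged Cre recombinase to mammalian, chiefly mouse, cells. In bacteria it is maintained through a ColE1/pUC-type origin and selected with ampicillin via the β-lactamase gene. An f1 origin and assorted remnants of earlier cloning vectors (lacZα, lacI, rop, bom and M13 gene fragments) sit in the backbone without any stated function. The record lists a recombination-deficient growth strain, consistent with the need to keep the repeat-rich ITRs intact.

The packaged cassette lies between two AAV2 inverted terminal repeats, which provide the signals for genome replication and encapsidation when helper functions are supplied in trans. Inside, the CMV immediate-early enhancer and promoter drive transcription through a truncated human β-globin intron, the splice donor/acceptor element noted by the depositor. The open reading frame encodes N-terminal EGFP followed by a Myc tag, an SV40 nuclear localization signal and Cre; the Myc and NLS segments are not annotated separately but would fall in the short gap between the EGFP and Cre features. A β-globin coding remnant and polyadenylation signal terminate the transcript.

Transduced cells are marked by nuclear green fluorescence while Cre excises or inverts loxP-flanked sequences. The depositor describes stereotaxic injection of purified high-titer virus into adult ROSA26 reporter mice for conditional gene modification in the brain. The depositor sequence and the repository's sequencing result differ slightly in length (about 46 nt), mainly around the second ITR and the f1 region, but share the same annotated layout.
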