Features (pLannotate 1.2.2; 20 found; start..end, strand, type, name):
      3..136     -  repeat_region  AAV2 ITR: inverted terminal repeat of adeno-associated virus serotype 2 inverted
    195..237     -  rep_origin     SV40 ori (fragment): SV40 origin of replication
    319..698     +  enhancer       CMV enhancer: human cytomegalovirus immediate early enhancer
    699..902     +  promoter       CMV promoter: human cytomegalovirus (CMV) immediate early promoter
   1036..1511    +  intron         β-globin intron: internally truncated intron from human β-globin
   1591..2307    +  CDS            EGFP: EGFP is a basic (constitutively fluorescent) green fluorescent protein published in 1996, derived from Aequorea victoria. It is reported to be a rapidly-maturing weak dimer with moderate acid sensitivity.
   2369..3399    +  CDS            Cre (fragment): site-specific recombinase Cre is a site-specific recombinase from bacteriophage P1. Recombination occurs at loxP sequences.
   3406..3483    +  CDS            HBB (fragment): HBB_PONPY - Experimental evidence at transcript level: Swiss-Prot protein existence level 2. Involved in oxygen transport from the lung to the various peripheral tissues. From Pongo pygmaeus (Bornean orangutan).
   3487..3881    +  polyA_signal   β-globin poly(A): human β-globin polyadenylation signal
   4239..4366    +  repeat_region  AAV2 ITR (fragment): inverted terminal repeat of adeno-associated virus serotype 2 inverted
   4364..4436    +  CDS            lacZα (fragment): LacZα fragment of β-galactosidase; lacZ fragment
   4445..4798    +  CDS            M13 gene IV (fragment) (sequence partly withheld): pIV; IV; phage assembly
   4786..5241    +  rep_origin     f1 ori (sequence partly withheld): f1 bacteriophage origin of replication; arrow indicates direction of (+) strand synthesis
   5304..5707    +  CDS            M13 gene II (fragment) (sequence partly withheld): pII; II; replication
   5714..5813    -  misc_feature   bom (fragment): basis of mobility region from pBR322
   5915..5950    -  CDS            rop (fragment): Rop protein, which maintains plasmids at low copy number; rop
   6045..6149    +  promoter       AmpR promoter: bla
   6150..7010    +  CDS            AmpR: β-lactamase; bla; confers resistance to ampicillin, carbenicillin, and related antibiotics
   7181..7769    +  rep_origin     ori: high-copy-number ColE1/pMB1/pBR322/pUC origin of replication
   7952..4       +  CDS            lacI (fragment) (across the origin): lac repressor; lacI; The lac repressor binds to the lac operator to inhibit transcription in E. coli. This inhibition can be relieved by adding lactose or isopropyl-β-D-thiogalactopyranoside (IPTG).
>Addgene plasmid #49056 | AAV-GFP/Cre | depositor full sequence | sequence record 72100 | AAV sp  GFP/cre
CAGCAGCTGCGCGCTCGCTCGCTCACTGAGGCCGCCCGGGCAAAGCCCGGGCGTCGGGCGACCTTTGGTC
GCCCGGCCTCAGTGAGCGAGCGAGCGCGCAGAGAGGGAGTGGCCAACTCCATCACTAGGGGTTCCTTGTA
GTTAATGATTAACCCGCCATGCTACTTATCTACGTAGCCATGCTCTAGAGGATCCGGCCTCGGCCTCTGC
ATAAATAAAAAAAATTAGTCAGCCATGAGCTTGGCCCATTGCATACGTTGTATCCATATCATAATATGTA
CATTTATATTGGCTCATGTCCAACATTACCGCCATGTTGACATTGATTATTGACTAGTTATTAATAGTAA
TCAATTACGGGGTCATTAGTTCATAGCCCATATATGGAGTTCCGCGTTACATAACTTACGGTAAATGGCC
CGCCTGGCTGACCGCCCAACGACCCCCGCCCATTGACGTCAATAATGACGTATGTTCCCATAGTAACGCC
AATAGGGACTTTCCATTGACGTCAATGGGTGGACTATTTACGGTAAACTGCCCACTTGGCAGTACATCAA
GTGTATCATATGCCAAGTACGCCCCCTATTGACGTCAATGACGGTAAATGGCCCGCCTGGCATTATGCCC
AGTACATGACCTTATGGGACTTTCCTACTTGGCAGTACATCTACGTATTAGTCATCGCTATTACCATGGT
GATGCGGTTTTGGCAGTACATCAATGGGCGTGGATAGCGGTTTGACTCACGGGGATTTCCAAGTCTCCAC
CCCATTGACGTCAATGGGAGTTTGTTTTGGCACCAAAATCAACGGGACTTTCCAAAATGTCGTAACAACT
CCGCCCCATTGACGCAAATGGGCGGTAGGCGTGTACGGTGGGAGGTCTATATAAGCAGAGCTCGTTTAGT
GAACCGTCAGATCGCCTGGAGACGCCATCCACGCTGTTTTGACCTCCATAGAAGACACCGGGACCGATCC
AGCCTCCCCTCGAAGCTTACATGTGGTACCGAGCTCGGATCCTGAGAACTTCAGGGTGAGTCTATGGGAC
CCTTGATGTTTTCTTTCCCCTTCTTTTCTATGGTTAAGTTCATGTCATAGGAAGGGGAGAAGTAACAGGG
TACACATATTGACCAAATCAGGGTAATTTTGCATTTGTAATTTTAAAAAATGCTTTCTTCTTTTAATATA
CTTTTTTGTTTATCTTATTTCTAATACTTTCCCTAATCTCTTTCTTTCAGGGCAATAATGATACAATGTA
TCATGCCTCTTTGCACCATTCTAAAGAATAACAGTGATAATTTCTGGGTTAAGGCAATAGCAATATTTCT
GCATATAAATATTTCTGCATATAAATTGTAACTGATGTAAGAGGTTTCATATTGCTAATAGCAGCTACAA
TCCAGCTACCATTCTGCTTTTATTTTATGGTTGGGATAAGGCTGGATTATTCTGAGTCCAAGCTAGGCCC
TTTTGCTAATCATGTTCATACCTCTTATCTTCCTCCCACAGCTCCTGGGCAACGTGCTGGTCTGTGTGCT
GGCCCATCACTTTGGCAAAGCACGTGAATTCGATGCTACCGGTCGCCACCATGGTGAGCAAGGGCGAGGA
GCTGTTCACCGGGGTGGTGCCCATCCTGGTCGAGCTGGACGGCGACGTAAACGGCCACAAGTTCAGCGTG
TCCGGCGAGGGCGAGGGCGATGCCACCTACGGCAAGCTGACCCTGAAGTTCATCTGCACCACCGGCAAGC
TGCCCGTGCCCTGGCCCACCCTCGTGACCACCCTGACCTACGGCGTGCAGTGCTTCAGCCGCTACCCCGA
CCACATGAAGCAGCACGACTTCTTCAAGTCCGCCATGCCCGAAGGCTACGTCCAGGAGCGCACCATCTTC
TTCAAGGACGACGGCAACTACAAGACCCGCGCCGAGGTGAAGTTCGAGGGCGACACCCTGGTGAACCGCA
TCGAGCTGAAGGGCATCGACTTCAAGGAGGACGGCAACATCCTGGGGCACAAGCTGGAGTACAACTACAA
CAGCCACAACGTCTATATCATGGCCGACAAGCAGAAGAACGGCATCAAGGTGAACTTCAAGATCCGCCAC
AACATCGAGGACGGCAGCGTGCAGCTCGCCGACCACTACCAGCAGAACACCCCCATCGGCGACGGCCCCG
TGCTGCTGCCCGACAACCACTACCTGAGCACCCAGTCCGCCCTGAGCAAAGACCCCAACGAGAAGCGCGA
TCACATGGTCCTGCTGGAGTTCGTGACCGCCGCCGGGATCACTCTCGGCATGGACGAGCTGTACAAGTCC
GGAGAGCAAAAGCTGATTTCTGAGGAGGATCTGGGAGGACCCAAGAAGAAGAGGAAGGTGTCCAATTTAC
TGACCGTACACCAAAATTTGCCTGCATTACCGGTCGATGCAACGAGTGATGAGGTTCGCAAGAACCTGAT
GGACATGTTCAGGGATCGCCAGGCGTTTTCTGAGCATACCTGGAAAATGCTTCTGTCCGTTTGCCGGTCG
TGGGCGGCATGGTGCAAGTTGAATAACCGGAAATGGTTTCCCGCAGAACCTGAAGATGTTCGCGATTATC
TTCTATATCTTCAGGCGCGCGGTCTGGCAGTAAAAACTATCCAGCAACATTTGGGCCAGCTAAACATGCT
TCATCGTCGGTCCGGGCTGCCACGACCAAGTGACAGCAATGCTGTTTCACTGGTTATGCGGCGGATCCGA
AAAGAAAACGTTGATGCCGGTGAACGTGCAAAACAGGCTCTAGCGTTCGAACGCACTGATTTCGACCAGG
TTCGTTCACTCATGGAAAATAGCGATCGCTGCCAGGATATACGTAATCTGGCATTTCTGGGGATTGCTTA
TAACACCCTGTTACGTATAGCCGAAATTGCCAGGATCAGGGTTAAAGATATCTCACGTACTGACGGTGGG
AGAATGTTAATCCATATTGGCAGAACGAAAACGCTGGTTAGCACCGCAGGTGTAGAGAAGGCACTTAGCC
TGGGGGTAACTAAACTGGTCGAGCGATGGATTTCCGTCTCTGGTGTAGCTGATGATCCGAATAACTACCT
GTTTTGCCGGGTCAGAAAAAATGGTGTTGCCGCGCCATCTGCCACCAGCCAGCTATCAACTCGCGCCCTG
GAAGGGATTTTTGAAGCAACTCATCGATTGATTTACGGCGCTAAGGATGACTCTGGTCAGAGATACCTGG
CCTGGTCTGGACACAGTGCCCGTGTCGGAGCCGCGCGAGATATGGCCCGCGCTGGAGTTTCAATACCGGA
GATCATGCAAGCTGGTGGCTGGACCAATGTAAATATTGTCATGAACTATATCCGTAACCTGGATAGTGAA
ACAGGGGCAATGGTGCGCCTGCTGGAAGATGGCGATTAGCTCGAGCAATTCACCCCACCAGTGCAGGCTG
CCTATCAGAAAGTGGTGGCTGGTGTGGCTAATGCCCTGGCCCACAAGTATCACTAAGCTCGCTTTCTTGC
TGTCCAATTTCTATTAAAGGTTCCTTTGTTCCCTAAGTCCAACTACTAAACTGGGGGATATTATGAAGGG
CCTTGAGCATCTGGATTCTGCCTAATAAAAAACATTTATTTTCATTGCAATGATGTATTTAAATTATTTC
TGAATATTTTACTAAAAAGGGAATGTGGGAGGTCAGTGCATTTAAAACATAAAGAAATGAAGAGCTAGTT
CAAACCTTGGGAAAATACACTATATCTTAAACTCCATGAAAGAAGGTGAGGCTGCAAACAGCTAATGCAC
ATTGGCAACAGCCCCTGATGCCTATGCCTTATTCATCCCTCAGAAAAGGATTCAAGTAGAGGCTTGATTT
GGAGGTTAAAGTTTTGCTATGCTGTATTTTACATTACTTATTGATTTAGCTGCCTCATGAATGTCTTTTC
ACTACCCATTTGCTTATCCTGCATCTCTCAGCCTTGACTCCACTCAGTTCTCTTGCTTAGAGATACCACC
TTTCCCCTGAAGTGTTCCTTCCATGTTTTACGGCGAGATGGTTTCTCCTCGCCTGGCCACTCAGCTTAGT
TGTCTCTGTTGTCTTATAGAGGTCTACTTGAAGAAGGAAAAACAGGGGGCATGGTTTGACTGTCCTGTGA
GCCCTTCTTCCTGCCTCCCCCACTCACAGTGACCCGGAATCCCTCGACATGGCAGTCTAGAGCATGGCTA
CGTAGATAAGTAGCATGGCGGGTTAATCATTAACTACAAGGAACCCCTAGTGATGGAGTTGGCCACTCCC
TCTCTGCGCGCTCGCTCGCTCACTGAGGCCGGGCGACCAAAGGTCGCCCGACGCCCGGGCTTTGCCCGGG
CGGCCTCAGTGAGCGAGCGAGCGCGCCAGCTGGCGTAATAGCGAAGAGGCCCGCACCGATCGCCCTTCCC
AACAGTTGCGCAGCCTGAATGGCGAATGGAATTCCAGACGATTGAGCGTCAAAATGTAGGTATTTCCATG
AGCGTTTTTCCT
[38 nt withheld, positions 4493-4530]
C
[378 nt withheld, positions 4532-4909]
C
[91 nt withheld, positions 4911-5001]
A
[49 nt withheld, positions 5003-5051]
CCTTTGACGTTGGAGTCCACGTTCTTT
[37 nt withheld, positions 5079-5115]
ACCCTATCTCGGTCTATTCTTTTGATTTATAAGGGATTTTGCCGATTTCGGCCTATTGGTTAAAAAATGA
GCTGATTTAACAAAAATTTAACGCGAATTTTAACAAAAT
[37 nt withheld, positions 5225-5261]
T
[100 nt withheld, positions 5263-5362]
CTCAGGCAATGACCTGATAGCCTTTGTAG
[69 nt withheld, positions 5392-5460]
T
[44 nt withheld, positions 5462-5505]
ACCTACACATTACTCA
[44 nt withheld, positions 5522-5565]
TTGCGTTGAAATAAAGGCTTCTCCC
[83 nt withheld, positions 5591-5673]
TTCTTTGCCTTGCCTGTATGATTTATTGGATGTTGGAATTCCTGATGCGGTATTTTCTCCTTACGCATCT
GTGCGGTATTTCACACCGCATATGGTGCACTCTCAGTACAATCTGCTCTGATGCCGCATAGTTAAGCCAG
CCCCGACACCCGCCAACACCCGCTGACGCGCCCTGACGGGCTTGTCTGCTCCCGGCATCCGCTTACAGAC
AAGCTGTGACCGTCTCCGGGAGCTGCATGTGTCAGAGGTTTTCACCGTCATCACCGAAACGCGCGAGACG
AAAGGGCCTCGTGATACGCCTATTTTTATAGGTTAATGTCATGATAATAATGGTTTCTTAGACGTCAGGT
GGCACTTTTCGGGGAAATGTGCGCGGAACCCCTATTTGTTTATTTTTCTAAATACATTCAAATATGTATC
CGCTCATGAGACAATAACCCTGATAAATGCTTCAATAATATTGAAAAAGGAAGAGTATGAGTATTCAACA
TTTCCGTGTCGCCCTTATTCCCTTTTTTGCGGCATTTTGCCTTCCTGTTTTTGCTCACCCAGAAACGCTG
GTGAAAGTAAAAGATGCTGAAGATCAGTTGGGTGCACGAGTGGGTTACATCGAACTGGATCTCAACAGCG
GTAAGATCCTTGAGAGTTTTCGCCCCGAAGAACGTTTTCCAATGATGAGCACTTTTAAAGTTCTGCTATG
TGGCGCGGTATTATCCCGTATTGACGCCGGGCAAGAGCAACTCGGTCGCCGCATACACTATTCTCAGAAT
GACTTGGTTGAGTACTCACCAGTCACAGAAAAGCATCTTACGGATGGCATGACAGTAAGAGAATTATGCA
GTGCTGCCATAACCATGAGTGATAACACTGCGGCCAACTTACTTCTGACAACGATCGGAGGACCGAAGGA
GCTAACCGCTTTTTTGCACAACATGGGGGATCATGTAACTCGCCTTGATCGTTGGGAACCGGAGCTGAAT
GAAGCCATACCAAACGACGAGCGTGACACCACGATGCCTGTAGCAATGGCAACAACGTTGCGCAAACTAT
TAACTGGCGAACTACTTACTCTAGCTTCCCGGCAACAATTAATAGACTGGATGGAGGCGGATAAAGTTGC
AGGACCACTTCTGCGCTCGGCCCTTCCGGCTGGCTGGTTTATTGCTGATAAATCTGGAGCCGGTGAGCGT
GGGTCTCGCGGTATCATTGCAGCACTGGGGCCAGATGGTAAGCCCTCCCGTATCGTAGTTATCTACACGA
CGGGGAGTCAGGCAACTATGGATGAACGAAATAGACAGATCGCTGAGATAGGTGCCTCACTGATTAAGCA
TTGGTAACTGTCAGACCAAGTTTACTCATATATACTTTAGATTGATTTAAAACTTCATTTTTAATTTAAA
AGGATCTAGGTGAAGATCCTTTTTGATAATCTCATGACCAAAATCCCTTAACGTGAGTTTTCGTTCCACT
GAGCGTCAGACCCCGTAGAAAAGATCAAAGGATCTTCTTGAGATCCTTTTTTTCTGCGCGTAATCTGCTG
CTTGCAAACAAAAAAACCACCGCTACCAGCGGTGGTTTGTTTGCCGGATCAAGAGCTACCAACTCTTTTT
CCGAAGGTAACTGGCTTCAGCAGAGCGCAGATACCAAATACTGTCCTTCTAGTGTAGCCGTAGTTAGGCC
ACCACTTCAAGAACTCTGTAGCACCGCCTACATACCTCGCTCTGCTAATCCTGTTACCAGTGGCTGCTGC
CAGTGGCGATAAGTCGTGTCTTACCGGGTTGGACTCAAGACGATAGTTACCGGATAAGGCGCAGCGGTCG
GGCTGAACGGGGGGTTCGTGCACACAGCCCAGCTTGGAGCGAACGACCTACACCGAACTGAGATACCTAC
AGCGTGAGCTATGAGAAAGCGCCACGCTTCCCGAAGGGAGAAAGGCGGACAGGTATCCGGTAAGCGGCAG
GGTCGGAACAGGAGAGCGCACGAGGGAGCTTCCAGGGGGAAACGCCTGGTATCTTTATAGTCCTGTCGGG
TTTCGCCACCTCTGACTTGAGCGTCGATTTTTGTGATGCTCGTCAGGGGGGCGGAGCCTATGGAAAAACG
CCAGCAACGCGGCCTTTTTACGGTTCCTGGCCTTTTGCTGGCCTTTTGCTCACATGTTCTTTCCTGCGTT
ATCCCCTGATTCTGTGGATAACCGTATTACCGCCTTTGAGTGAGCTGATACCGCTCGCCGCAGCCGAACG
ACCGAGCGCAGCGAGTCAGTGAGCGAGGAAGCGGAAGAGCGCCCAATACGCAAACCGCCTCTCCCCGCGC
GTTGGCCGATTCATTAATG
