Features (pLannotate 1.2.2; 20 found; start..end, strand, type, name):
      3..136     -  repeat_region  AAV2 ITR: inverted terminal repeat of adeno-associated virus serotype 2 inverted
    195..237     -  rep_origin     SV40 ori (fragment): SV40 origin of replication
    319..698     +  enhancer       CMV enhancer: human cytomegalovirus immediate early enhancer
    699..902     +  promoter       CMV promoter: human cytomegalovirus (CMV) immediate early promoter
   1036..1511    +  intron         β-globin intron: internally truncated intron from human β-globin
   1591..2307    +  CDS            EGFP: EGFP is a basic (constitutively fluorescent) green fluorescent protein published in 1996, derived from Aequorea victoria. It is reported to be a rapidly-maturing weak dimer with moderate acid sensitivity.
   2369..3399    +  CDS            Cre (fragment): site-specific recombinase Cre is a site-specific recombinase from bacteriophage P1. Recombination occurs at loxP sequences.
   3406..3483    +  CDS            HBB (fragment): HBB_PONPY - Experimental evidence at transcript level: Swiss-Prot protein existence level 2. Involved in oxygen transport from the lung to the various peripheral tissues. From Pongo pygmaeus (Bornean orangutan).
   3487..3881    +  polyA_signal   β-globin poly(A): human β-globin polyadenylation signal
   4242..4374    +  repeat_region  AAV2 ITR (fragment): inverted terminal repeat of adeno-associated virus serotype 2 inverted
   4369..4438    +  CDS            lacZα (fragment): LacZα fragment of β-galactosidase; lacZ fragment
   4449..4754    +  CDS            M13 gene IV (fragment) (sequence partly withheld): pIV; IV; phage assembly
   4742..5170    +  rep_origin     f1 ori (sequence partly withheld): f1 bacteriophage origin of replication; arrow indicates direction of (+) strand synthesis
   5260..5663    +  CDS            M13 gene II (fragment) (sequence partly withheld): pII; II; replication
   5671..5770    -  misc_feature   bom (fragment): basis of mobility region from pBR322
   5872..5907    -  CDS            rop (fragment): Rop protein, which maintains plasmids at low copy number; rop
   6002..6106    +  promoter       AmpR promoter: bla
   6107..6967    +  CDS            AmpR: β-lactamase; bla; confers resistance to ampicillin, carbenicillin, and related antibiotics
   7138..7726    +  rep_origin     ori: high-copy-number ColE1/pMB1/pBR322/pUC origin of replication
   7909..9       +  CDS            lacI (fragment) (across the origin): lac repressor; lacI; The lac repressor binds to the lac operator to inhibit transcription in E. coli. This inhibition can be relieved by adding lactose or isopropyl-β-D-thiogalactopyranoside (IPTG).
>Addgene plasmid #49056 | AAV-GFP/Cre | addgene full sequence | sequence record 182646 | Addgene NGS Result
ATGCAGCTGCGCGCTCGCTCGCTCACTGAGGCCGCCCGGGCAAAGCCCGGGCGTCGGGCGACCTTTGGTC
GCCCGGCCTCAGTGAGCGAGCGAGCGCGCAGAGAGGGAGTGGCCAACTCCATCACTAGGGGTTCCTTGTA
GTTAATGATTAACCCGCCATGCTACTTATCTACGTAGCCATGCTCTAGAGGATCCGGCCTCGGCCTCTGC
ATAAATAAAAAAAATTAGTCAGCCATGAGCTTGGCCCATTGCATACGTTGTATCCATATCATAATATGTA
CATTTATATTGGCTCATGTCCAACATTACCGCCATGTTGACATTGATTATTGACTAGTTATTAATAGTAA
TCAATTACGGGGTCATTAGTTCATAGCCCATATATGGAGTTCCGCGTTACATAACTTACGGTAAATGGCC
CGCCTGGCTGACCGCCCAACGACCCCCGCCCATTGACGTCAATAATGACGTATGTTCCCATAGTAACGCC
AATAGGGACTTTCCATTGACGTCAATGGGTGGAGTATTTACGGTAAACTGCCCACTTGGCAGTACATCAA
GTGTATCATATGCCAAGTACGCCCCCTATTGACGTCAATGACGGTAAATGGCCCGCCTGGCATTATGCCC
AGTACATGACCTTATGGGACTTTCCTACTTGGCAGTACATCTACGTATTAGTCATCGCTATTACCATGGT
GATGCGGTTTTGGCAGTACATCAATGGGCGTGGATAGCGGTTTGACTCACGGGGATTTCCAAGTCTCCAC
CCCATTGACGTCAATGGGAGTTTGTTTTGGCACCAAAATCAACGGGACTTTCCAAAATGTCGTAACAACT
CCGCCCCATTGACGCAAATGGGCGGTAGGCGTGTACGGTGGGAGGTCTATATAAGCAGAGCTCGTTTAGT
GAACCGTCAGATCGCCTGGAGACGCCATCCACGCTGTTTTGACCTCCATAGAAGACACCGGGACCGATCC
AGCCTCCCCTCGAAGCTTACATGTGGTACCGAGCTCGGATCCTGAGAACTTCAGGGTGAGTCTATGGGAC
CCTTGATGTTTTCTTTCCCCTTCTTTTCTATGGTTAAGTTCATGTCATAGGAAGGGGAGAAGTAACAGGG
TACACATATTGACCAAATCAGGGTAATTTTGCATTTGTAATTTTAAAAAATGCTTTCTTCTTTTAATATA
CTTTTTTGTTTATCTTATTTCTAATACTTTCCCTAATCTCTTTCTTTCAGGGCAATAATGATACAATGTA
TCATGCCTCTTTGCACCATTCTAAAGAATAACAGTGATAATTTCTGGGTTAAGGCAATAGCAATATTTCT
GCATATAAATATTTCTGCATATAAATTGTAACTGATGTAAGAGGTTTCATATTGCTAATAGCAGCTACAA
TCCAGCTACCATTCTGCTTTTATTTTATGGTTGGGATAAGGCTGGATTATTCTGAGTCCAAGCTAGGCCC
TTTTGCTAATCATGTTCATACCTCTTATCTTCCTCCCACAGCTCCTGGGCAACGTGCTGGTCTGTGTGCT
GGCCCATCACTTTGGCAAAGCACGTGAATTCGATGCTACCGGTCGCCACCATGGTGAGCAAGGGCGAGGA
GCTGTTCACCGGGGTGGTGCCCATCCTGGTCGAGCTGGACGGCGACGTAAACGGCCACAAGTTCAGCGTG
TCCGGCGAGGGCGAGGGCGATGCCACCTACGGCAAGCTGACCCTGAAGTTCATCTGCACCACCGGCAAGC
TGCCCGTGCCCTGGCCCACCCTCGTGACCACCCTGACCTACGGCGTGCAGTGCTTCAGCCGCTACCCCGA
CCACATGAAGCAGCACGACTTCTTCAAGTCCGCCATGCCCGAAGGCTACGTCCAGGAGCGCACCATCTTC
TTCAAGGACGACGGCAACTACAAGACCCGCGCCGAGGTGAAGTTCGAGGGCGACACCCTGGTGAACCGCA
TCGAGCTGAAGGGCATCGACTTCAAGGAGGACGGCAACATCCTGGGGCACAAGCTGGAGTACAACTACAA
CAGCCACAACGTCTATATCATGGCCGACAAGCAGAAGAACGGCATCAAGGTGAACTTCAAGATCCGCCAC
AACATCGAGGACGGCAGCGTGCAGCTCGCCGACCACTACCAGCAGAACACCCCCATCGGCGACGGCCCCG
TGCTGCTGCCCGACAACCACTACCTGAGCACCCAGTCCGCCCTGAGCAAAGACCCCAACGAGAAGCGCGA
TCACATGGTCCTGCTGGAGTTCGTGACCGCCGCCGGGATCACTCTCGGCATGGACGAGCTGTACAAGTCC
GGAGAGCAAAAGCTGATTTCTGAGGAGGATCTGGGAGGACCCAAGAAGAAGAGGAAGGTGTCCAATTTAC
TGACCGTACACCAAAATTTGCCTGCATTACCGGTCGATGCAACGAGTGATGAGGTTCGCAAGAACCTGAT
GGACATGTTCAGGGATCGCCAGGCGTTTTCTGAGCATACCTGGAAAATGCTTCTGTCCGTTTGCCGGTCG
TGGGCGGCATGGTGCAAGTTGAATAACCGGAAATGGTTTCCCGCAGAACCTGAAGATGTTCGCGATTATC
TTCTATATCTTCAGGCGCGCGGTCTGGCAGTAAAAACTATCCAGCAACATTTGGGCCAGCTAAACATGCT
TCATCGTCGGTCCGGGCTGCCACGACCAAGTGACAGCAATGCTGTTTCACTGGTTATGCGGCGGATCCGA
AAAGAAAACGTTGATGCCGGTGAACGTGCAAAACAGGCTCTAGCGTTCGAACGCACTGATTTCGACCAGG
TTCGTTCACTCATGGAAAATAGCGATCGCTGCCAGGATATACGTAATCTGGCATTTCTGGGGATTGCTTA
TAACACCCTGTTACGTATAGCCGAAATTGCCAGGATCAGGGTTAAAGATATCTCACGTACTGACGGTGGG
AGAATGTTAATCCATATTGGCAGAACGAAAACGCTGGTTAGCACCGCAGGTGTAGAGAAGGCACTTAGCC
TGGGGGTAACTAAACTGGTCGAGCGATGGATTTCCGTCTCTGGTGTAGCTGATGATCCGAATAACTACCT
GTTTTGCCGGGTCAGAAAAAATGGTGTTGCCGCGCCATCTGCCACCAGCCAGCTATCAACTCGCGCCCTG
GAAGGGATTTTTGAAGCAACTCATCGATTGATTTACGGCGCTAAGGATGACTCTGGTCAGAGATACCTGG
CCTGGTCTGGACACAGTGCCCGTGTCGGAGCCGCGCGAGATATGGCCCGCGCTGGAGTTTCAATACCGGA
GATCATGCAAGCTGGTGGCTGGACCAATGTAAATATTGTCATGAACTATATCCGTAACCTGGATAGTGAA
ACAGGGGCAATGGTGCGCCTGCTGGAAGATGGCGATTAGCTCGAGCAATTCACCCCACCAGTGCAGGCTG
CCTATCAGAAAGTGGTGGCTGGTGTGGCTAATGCCCTGGCCCACAAGTATCACTAAGCTCGCTTTCTTGC
TGTCCAATTTCTATTAAAGGTTCCTTTGTTCCCTAAGTCCAACTACTAAACTGGGGGATATTATGAAGGG
CCTTGAGCATCTGGATTCTGCCTAATAAAAAACATTTATTTTCATTGCAATGATGTATTTAAATTATTTC
TGAATATTTTACTAAAAAGGGAATGTGGGAGGTCAGTGCATTTAAAACATAAAGAAATGAAGAGCTAGTT
CAAACCTTGGGAAAATACACTATATCTTAAACTCCATGAAAGAAGGTGAGGCTGCAAACAGCTAATGCAC
ATTGGCAACAGCCCCTGATGCCTATGCCTTATTCATCCCTCAGAAAAGGATTCAAGTAGAGGCTTGATTT
GGAGGTTAAAGTTTTGCTATGCTGTATTTTACATTACTTATTGTTTTAGCTGTCCTCATGAATGTCTTTT
CACTACCCATTTGCTTATCCTGCATCTCTCAGCCTTGACTCCACTCAGTTCTCTTGCTTAGAGATACCAC
CTTTCCCCTGAAGTGTTCCTTCCATGTTTTACGGCGAGATGGTTTCTCCTCGCCTGGCCACTCAGCCTTA
GTTGTCTCTGTTGTCTTATAGAGGTCTACTTGAAGAAGGAAAAACAGGGGGCATGGTTTGACTGTCCTGT
GAGCCCTTCTTCCCTGCCTCCCCCACTCACAGTGACCCGGAATCCCTCGACATGGCAGTCTAGAGCATGG
CTACGTAGATAAGTAGCATGGCGGGTTAATCATTAACTACAAGGAACCCCTAGTGATGGAGTTGGCCACT
CCCTCTCTGCGCGCTCGCTCGCTCACTGAGGCCGGGCGACCAAAGGTCGCCCGACGCCCGGGCTTTGCCC
GGGCGGCCTCAGTGAGCGAGCGAGCGCGCAGCTGGCGTAATAGCGAAGAGGCCCGCACCGATCGCCCTTC
CCAACAGTTGCGCAGCCTGAATGGCGAATGGCGATTCC
[38 nt withheld, positions 4449-4486]
C
[378 nt withheld, positions 4488-4865]
C
[91 nt withheld, positions 4867-4957]
A
[49 nt withheld, positions 4959-5007]
CCTTTGACGTTGGAGTCCACGTTCTTT
[37 nt withheld, positions 5035-5071]
ACCCTATCTCGGTCTATTCTTTTGATTTATAAGGGATTTTGCCGATTTCGGCCTATTGGTTAAAAAATGA
GCTGATTTAACAAAAATTTAACGCGAATTTTAACAAAATATTAACGCTTACAATTTAAATATTTGCTTAT
ACAATCT
[100 nt withheld, positions 5219-5318]
CTCAGGCAATGACCTGATAGCCTTTGTAG
[69 nt withheld, positions 5348-5416]
T
[44 nt withheld, positions 5418-5461]
ACCTACACATTACTCA
[44 nt withheld, positions 5478-5521]
TTGCGTTGAAATAAAGGCTTCTCCC
[83 nt withheld, positions 5547-5629]
TTCTTTGCCTTGCCTGTATGATTTATTGGATGTTGGAATCGCCTGATGCGGTATTTTCTCCTTACGCATC
TGTGCGGTATTTCACACCGCATATGGTGCACTCTCAGTACAATCTGCTCTGATGCCGCATAGTTAAGCCA
GCCCCGACACCCGCCAACACCCGCTGACGCGCCCTGACGGGCTTGTCTGCTCCCGGCATCCGCTTACAGA
CAAGCTGTGACCGTCTCCGGGAGCTGCATGTGTCAGAGGTTTTCACCGTCATCACCGAAACGCGCGAGAC
GAAAGGGCCTCGTGATACGCCTATTTTTATAGGTTAATGTCATGATAATAATGGTTTCTTAGACGTCAGG
TGGCACTTTTCGGGGAAATGTGCGCGGAACCCCTATTTGTTTATTTTTCTAAATACATTCAAATATGTAT
CCGCTCATGAGACAATAACCCTGATAAATGCTTCAATAATATTGAAAAAGGAAGAGTATGAGTATTCAAC
ATTTCCGTGTCGCCCTTATTCCCTTTTTTGCGGCATTTTGCCTTCCTGTTTTTGCTCACCCAGAAACGCT
GGTGAAAGTAAAAGATGCTGAAGATCAGTTGGGTGCACGAGTGGGTTACATCGAACTGGATCTCAACAGC
GGTAAGATCCTTGAGAGTTTTCGCCCCGAAGAACGTTTTCCAATGATGAGCACTTTTAAAGTTCTGCTAT
GTGGCGCGGTATTATCCCGTATTGACGCCGGGCAAGAGCAACTCGGTCGCCGCATACACTATTCTCAGAA
TGACTTGGTTGAGTACTCACCAGTCACAGAAAAGCATCTTACGGATGGCATGACAGTAAGAGAATTATGC
AGTGCTGCCATAACCATGAGTGATAACACTGCGGCCAACTTACTTCTGACAACGATCGGAGGACCGAAGG
AGCTAACCGCTTTTTTGCACAACATGGGGGATCATGTAACTCGCCTTGATCGTTGGGAACCGGAGCTGAA
TGAAGCCATACCAAACGACGAGCGTGACACCACGATGCCTGTAGCAATGGCAACAACGTTGCGCAAACTA
TTAACTGGCGAACTACTTACTCTAGCTTCCCGGCAACAATTAATAGACTGGATGGAGGCGGATAAAGTTG
CAGGACCACTTCTGCGCTCGGCCCTTCCGGCTGGCTGGTTTATTGCTGATAAATCTGGAGCCGGTGAGCG
TGGGTCTCGCGGTATCATTGCAGCACTGGGGCCAGATGGTAAGCCCTCCCGTATCGTAGTTATCTACACG
ACGGGGAGTCAGGCAACTATGGATGAACGAAATAGACAGATCGCTGAGATAGGTGCCTCACTGATTAAGC
ATTGGTAACTGTCAGACCAAGTTTACTCATATATACTTTAGATTGATTTAAAACTTCATTTTTAATTTAA
AAGGATCTAGGTGAAGATCCTTTTTGATAATCTCATGACCAAAATCCCTTAACGTGAGTTTTCGTTCCAC
TGAGCGTCAGACCCCGTAGAAAAGATCAAAGGATCTTCTTGAGATCCTTTTTTTCTGCGCGTAATCTGCT
GCTTGCAAACAAAAAAACCACCGCTACCAGCGGTGGTTTGTTTGCCGGATCAAGAGCTACCAACTCTTTT
TCCGAAGGTAACTGGCTTCAGCAGAGCGCAGATACCAAATACTGTTCTTCTAGTGTAGCCGTAGTTAGGC
CACCACTTCAAGAACTCTGTAGCACCGCCTACATACCTCGCTCTGCTAATCCTGTTACCAGTGGCTGCTG
CCAGTGGCGATAAGTCGTGTCTTACCGGGTTGGACTCAAGACGATAGTTACCGGATAAGGCGCAGCGGTC
GGGCTGAACGGGGGGTTCGTGCACACAGCCCAGCTTGGAGCGAACGACCTACACCGAACTGAGATACCTA
CAGCGTGAGCTATGAGAAAGCGCCACGCTTCCCGAAGGGAGAAAGGCGGACAGGTATCCGGTAAGCGGCA
GGGTCGGAACAGGAGAGCGCACGAGGGAGCTTCCAGGGGGAAACGCCTGGTATCTTTATAGTCCTGTCGG
GTTTCGCCACCTCTGACTTGAGCGTCGATTTTTGTGATGCTCGTCAGGGGGGCGGAGCCTATGGAAAAAC
GCCAGCAACGCGGCCTTTTTACGGTTCCTGGCCTTTTGCTGGCCTTTTGCTCACATGTTCTTTCCTGCGT
TATCCCCTGATTCTGTGGATAACCGTATTACCGCCTTTGAGTGAGCTGATACCGCTCGCCGCAGCCGAAC
GACCGAGCGCAGCGAGTCAGTGAGCGAGGAAGCGGAAGAGCGCCCAATACGCAAACCGCCTCTCCCCGCG
CGTTGGCCGATTCATTA
